Addgene plasmid #113914: pEBTet_NAD-Snifit-cyto
Purpose: Plasmid encoding the cytosolic localization of the FRET semi-synthetic biosensor measuring NAD+ concentration in mammalian cells
Depositing lab: Kai Johnsson. Depositing organization: Max Planck Institute for Medical Research. Publication: Semisynthetic biosensors for mapping cellular concentrations of nicotinamide adenine dinucleotides. Sallin O, Reymond L, Gondrand C, Raith F, Koch B, Johnsson K. eLife. 2018 May 29;7. pii: 32638. doi: 10.7554/eLife.32638. PubMed 29809136.
Backbone
  Vector backbone: pEBTet
  Backbone size w/o insert (bp): 11448
  Total vector size (bp): 13797
  Vector type: Mammalian Expression
  Selectable markers: Puromycin
Growth in bacteria
  Bacterial resistance: Ampicillin, 100 μg/mL
  Growth temperature: 37°C
  Growth strain: DH5alpha
  Copy number: High Copy
Gene/Insert
  Gene/Insert name: NAD-Snifit (alt name: hSPR(D41W42)-HaloTag7-Pro30-SNAPtag)
  Species: Synthetic
  Insert size (bp): 2349
  Promoter: CMV TetO2
  Cloning method: Gibson Cloning
  Sequencing primers: 5′ CMV_Fwd; 3′ BGH_Rev
Terms and licenses: Academic/Nonprofit Terms; Industry Terms: Not Available to Industry
Depositor comments: Plasmid contains some differences in the oriP backbone sequence compared to the depositor sequence. These differences are not known to affect plasmid function.
How to cite: pEBTet_NAD-Snifit-cyto was a gift from Kai Johnsson (Addgene plasmid # 113914 ; http://n2t.net/addgene:113914 ; RRID:Addgene_113914)
