[The description below was written by a language model from this plasmid's Addgene catalogue record and pLannotate feature annotations shown in this document.]
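Description:
pEBTet_NAD-Snifit-cyto is a 13.8 kb episomal mammalian expression plasmid built on the pEBTet backbone. It carries a tetracycline-regulated cassette for a semisynthetic FRET biosensor that reports NAD+ concentration in the cytosol of mammalian cells. In E. coli it is maintained as a high-copy plasmid through a ColE1/pUC-type origin and selected with ampicillin (AmpR/bla). In mammalian cells, the Epstein-Barr virus oriP origin together with an EBNA1 coding sequence allows the plasmid to replicate and persist extrachromosomally. An SV40 promoter-driven puromycin N-acetyltransferase cassette with an SV40 poly(A) signal permits selection of stable populations. The depositor notes some differences in the oriP region relative to the depositor sequence, and these are not known to affect function. Short fragments annotated as EBV genes, TcR, the tet promoter and bom appear to be backbone remnants.

The 2.3 kb synthetic insert, assembled by Gibson cloning, encodes a single fusion protein. It consists of human sepiapterin reductase (the record's alternative name indicates a D41/W42 variant), HaloTag7, a 30-proline linker and SNAP-tag; the SNAP-tag is annotated as an MGMT fragment because it derives from that enzyme. The two self-labelling tags allow covalent attachment of synthetic chloroalkane and benzylguanine-type probes, which supply the fluorophores and ligand that make the sensor "semisynthetic". No localization signal is annotated, consistent with the cytosolic version.

Expression is driven by a CMV enhancer/promoter followed by two tet operator sites (CMV TetO2) and terminated by a bGH poly(A) signal. The plasmid also carries its own TetR repressor cassette, comprising an RSV promoter region, a rabbit β-globin intron, tetR and an SV40 poly(A) signal. Sensor transcription is therefore repressed until tetracycline or doxycycline releases TetR from the operators.
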