Features (pLannotate 1.2.2; 29 found; start..end, strand, type, name):
     12..794     +  CDS            SPR: SPRE_HUMAN - Experimental evidence at protein level: Swiss-Prot protein existence level 1. Catalyzes the final one or two reductions in tetra- hydrobiopterin biosynthesis to form 5,6,7,8-tetrahydrobiopterin. From Homo sapiens (Human).
    807..1690    +  CDS            HaloTag® (fragment): modified bacterial dehalogenase that forms covalent bonds with chloroalkane derivatives
   1815..2360    +  CDS            MGMT (fragment): MGMT_HUMAN - Experimental evidence at protein level: Swiss-Prot protein existence level 1. Involved in the cellular defense against the biological effects of O6-methylguanine (O6-MeG) and O4-methylthymine (O4-MeT) in DNA. Repairs the methylated nucleobase in DNA by stoichiometrically transferring the methyl group to a cysteine residue in the enzyme. This is a suicide reaction: the enzyme is irreversibly inactivated. From Homo sapiens (Human).
   2428..2539    +  polyA_signal   bGH poly(A) signal: bovine growth hormone polyadenylation signal
   3080..4869    -  rep_origin     oriP: Epstein-Barr virus oriP replication origin (Yates et al., 2000)
   4870..5088    -  CDS            gL (fragment): GL_EBVB9 - Experimental evidence at protein level: Swiss-Prot protein existence level 1. The heterodimer glycoprotein H-glycoprotein L is required for the fusion of viral and plasma membranes leading to virus entry into the host cell. Acts as a functional inhibitor of gH and maintains gH in an inhibited form. Upon binding to host integrins, gL dissociates from gH leading to activation of the viral fusion glycoproteins gB and gH. Fusion of EBV with B-lymphocytes requires the additional receptor- binding protein gp42, which forms a complex with gH/gL. The heterodimer gH/gL targets also host EPHA
   5171..7098    -  CDS            EBNA1 (fragment): Epstein-Barr nuclear antigen 1, also known as EBNA-1 crucial for latent viral infection, and for episomal amplification of vectors containing the oriP origin (Okita et al., 2013)
   7136..7480    -  CDS            BRRF2_EBVB9 (fragment): Protein inferred from homology: Swiss-Prot protein existence level 3. From Epstein-Barr virus (strain B95-8) (HHV-4) (Human herpesvirus 4).
   7483..7506    -  promoter       tet promoter (fragment): E. coli promoter for tetracycline efflux protein gene
   7619..7723    +  promoter       AmpR promoter: bla
   7724..8584    +  CDS            AmpR: β-lactamase; bla; confers resistance to ampicillin, carbenicillin, and related antibiotics
   8755..9343    +  rep_origin     ori: high-copy-number ColE1/pMB1/pBR322/pUC origin of replication
   9389..9512    -  CDS            TcR (fragment): tetracycline efflux protein; tet; confers resistance to tetracycline
   9550..9847    +  promoter       SV40 promoter: SV40 enhancer and early promoter
   9924..10523   +  CDS            PuroR: puromycin N-acetyltransferase; pac from Streptomyces alboniger; confers resistance to puromycin
  10614..10748   +  polyA_signal   SV40 poly(A) signal: SV40 polyadenylation signal
  10870..10922   -  misc_feature   bom (fragment): basis of mobility region from pBR322
  11053..11146   +  ncRNA          Retro dr1: Accession: RF00214 - Retrovirus direct repeat 1 (dr1)
  11182..11443   +  promoter       RSV promoter: Rous sarcoma virus enhancer/promoter
  11469..11529   +  promoter       SV40 promoter (fragment): SV40 early promoter
  11560..12132   +  intron         β-globin intron: intron from rabbit β-globin gene
  12187..12205   +  promoter       T7 promoter: promoter for bacteriophage T7 RNA polymerase
  12216..12836   +  CDS            tetR: TETR2_ECOLX - Experimental evidence at protein level: Swiss-Prot protein existence level 1. TetR is the repressor of the tetracycline resistance element; its N-terminal region forms a helix-turn-helix structure and binds DNA. Binding of tetracycline to TetR reduces the repressor affinity for the tetracycline resistance gene (tetA) promoter operator sites. From Escherichia coli.
  12878..12999   +  polyA_signal   SV40 poly(A) signal: SV40 polyadenylation signal
  13054..13433   +  enhancer       CMV enhancer: human cytomegalovirus immediate early enhancer
  13434..13637   +  promoter       CMV promoter: human cytomegalovirus (CMV) immediate early promoter
  13639..13658   +  promoter       PLtetO-1 promoter (fragment): modified phage lambda PL promoter with tet operator sites (Lutz and Bujard, 1997)
  13660..13679   +  promoter       PLtetO-1 promoter (fragment): modified phage lambda PL promoter with tet operator sites (Lutz and Bujard, 1997)
  13687..13720   +  promoter       TRE3GV promoter (fragment): 3rd-generation Tet-responsive promoter that can be activated by binding of Tet-On® 3G, optimized for retroviral and lentiviral vectors
>Addgene plasmid #113914 | pEBTet_NAD-Snifit-cyto | depositor full sequence | sequence record 215095 | pEBTet_NAD-Snifit-cyto sequence 13797 bps
AGCTTACCACCATGGAGGGCGGGCTGGGGCGTGCTGTGTGCTTGCTGACCGGGGCCTCCCGCGGCTTCGG
CCGGACGCTGGCCCCGCTCCTGGCCTCGCTGCTGTCGCCCGGCTCCGTGCTTGTCCTTAGCGACTGGAAC
GACGAGGCACTGCGCCAGCTGGAGGCCGAGCTGGGCGCCGAGCGGTCTGGCCTGCGCGTGGTGCGGGTGC
CCGCCGACCTGGGCGCCGAGGCCGGCTTGCAGCAGCTGCTCGGCGCCCTGCGCGAGCTCCCCCGGCCCAA
GGGGCTGCAGCGACTGCTGCTTATCAACAACGCGGGCTCTCTTGGGGATGTGTCCAAAGGCTTCGTGGAC
CTGAGTGACTCCACTCAAGTGAACAACTACTGGGCACTGAACTTGACCTCCATGCTCTGCCTGACTTCCA
GCGTCCTGAAGGCCTTCCCGGACAGTCCTGGCCTCAACAGAACCGTGGTTAACATCTCGTCCCTCTGTGC
CCTGCAACCTTTCAAAGGCTGGGCGCTGTACTGTGCAGGAAAGGCTGCTCGTGATATGCTGTTCCAGGTC
CTGGCGCTGGAGGAACCTAATGTGAGGGTGCTGAACTATGCCCCAGGTCCTCTGGACACAGACATGCAGC
AGTTGGCCCGGGAGACCTCCGTGGACCCAGACATGCGAAAAGGGCTGCAGGAGCTGAAGGCAAAGGGGAA
GCTGGTGGATTGCAAGGTGTCAGCCCAGAAACTGCTGAGCTTACTGGAAAAGGACGAGTTCAAGTCTGGA
GCCCACGTGGACTTCTATGACAAAGAATTCGGATCCGAAATCGGTACTGGCTTTCCATTCGACCCCCATT
ATGTGGAAGTCCTGGGCGAGCGCATGCACTACGTCGATGTTGGTCCGCGCGATGGCACCCCTGTGCTGTT
CCTGCACGGTAACCCGACCTCCTCCTACGTGTGGCGCAACATCATCCCGCATGTTGCACCGACCCATCGC
TGCATTGCTCCAGACCTGATCGGTATGGGCAAATCCGACAAACCAGACCTGGGTTATTTCTTCGACGACC
ACGTCCGCTTCATGGATGCCTTCATCGAAGCCCTGGGTCTGGAAGAGGTCGTCCTGGTCATTCACGACTG
GGGCTCCGCTCTGGGTTTCCACTGGGCCAAGCGCAATCCAGAGCGCGTCAAAGGTATTGCATTTATGGAG
TTCATCCGCCCTATCCCGACCTGGGACGAATGGCCAGAATTTGCCCGCGAGACCTTCCAGGCCTTCCGCA
CCACCGACGTCGGCCGCAAGCTGATCATCGATCAGAACGTTTTTATCGAGGGTACGCTGCCGATGGGTGT
CGTCCGCCCGCTGACTGAAGTCGAGATGGACCATTACCGCGAGCCGTTCCTGAATCCTGTTGACCGCGAG
CCACTGTGGCGCTTCCCAAACGAGCTGCCAATCGCCGGTGAGCCAGCGAACATCGTCGCGCTGGTCGAAG
AATACATGGACTGGCTGCACCAGTCCCCTGTCCCGAAGCTGCTGTTCTGGGGCACCCCAGGCGTTCTGAT
CCCACCGGCCGAAGCCGCTCGCCTGGCCAAAAGCCTGCCTAACTGCAAGGCTGTGGACATCGGCCCGGGT
CTGAATCTGCTGCAAGAAGACAACCCGGACCTGATCGGCAGCGAGATCGCGCGCTGGCTGTCTACTCTGG
AGATTTCCGGTAGCGGCCGCCCTCCTCCTCCGCCACCGCCACCACCGCCGCCGCCGCCACCACCACCTCC
TCCGCCTCCTCCACCACCACCGCCACCGCCTCCACCACCTGGCGGCCGCTCTCGGTCTCTCGAGATGGAT
AAAGACTGCGAAATGAAACGCACTACCCTGGACAGCCCGCTGGGTAAACTGGAACTGAGCGGTTGCGAGC
AGGGCCTGCACGAAATCATTTTCCTGGGCAAAGGTACGAGCGCTGCGGATGCGGTCGAAGTACCGGCTCC
GGCTGCGGTTCTGGGTGGCCCGGAGCCGCTGATGCAGGCTACCGCATGGCTGAACGCATATTTTCACCAG
CCAGAGGCGATTGAAGAGTTCCCTGTACCGGCCCTGCATCACCCGGTATTTCAGCAGGAATCCTTTACCC
GTCAGGTACTGTGGAAACTGCTGAAAGTAGTGAAATTCGGCGAGGTGATCTCCTATTCCCATCTGGCGGC
GCTGGCTGGCAACCCAGCGGCAACTGCGGCGGTGAAAACCGCTCTGTCTGGTAATCCGGTGCCAATTCTG
ATCCCGTGCCACCGTGTGGTTCAGGGCGACCTGGACGTAGGTGGCTACGAAGGCGGCCTGGCTGTGAAAG
AATGGCTGCTGGCGCACGAAGGTCACCGTCTGGGTAAACCAGGCCTGGGCTAAAGCTAGCGGCGCGCCCG
GCCGCTCGAGTCTAGAGGGCCCGTTTAAACCCGCTGATCAGCCTCGACTGTGCCTTCTAGTTGCCAGCCA
TCTGTTGTTTGCCCCTCCCCCGTGCCTTCCTTGACCCTGGAAGGTGCCACTCCCACTGTCCTTTCCTAAT
AAAATGAGGAAATTGCATCGCATTGTCTGAGTAGGTGTCATTCTATTCTGGGGGGTGGGGTGGGGCAGGA
CAGCAAGGGGGAGGATTGGGAAGACAATAGCAGGCTAGAGGATCGATCCCCGCCCCGGACGAACTAAACC
TGACTACGACATCTCTGCCCCTTCTTCGCGGGGCAGTGCATGTAATCCCTTCAGTTGGTTGGTACAACTT
GCCAACTGGGCCCTGTTCCACATGTGACACGGGGGGGGACCAAACACAAAGGGGTTCTCTGACTGTAGTT
GACATCCTTATAAATGGATGTGCACATTTGCCAACACTGAGTGGCTTTCATCCTGGAGCAGACTTTGCAG
TCTGTGGACTGCAACACAACATTGCCTTTATGTGTAACTCTTGGCTGAAGCTCTTACACCAATGCTGGGG
GACATGTACCTCCCAGGGGCCCAGGAAGACTACGGGAGGCTACACCAACGTCAATCAGAGGGGCCTGTGT
AGCTACCGATAAGCGGACCCTCAAGAGGGCATTAGCAATAGTGTTTATAAGGCCCCCTTGTTAACCCTAA
ACGGGTAGCATATGCTTCCCGGGTAGTAGTATATACTATCCAGACTAACCCTAATTCAATAGCATATGTT
ACCCAACGGGAAGCATATGCTATCGAATTAGGGTTAGTAAAAGGGTCCTAAGGAACAGCGATATCTCCCA
CCCCATGAGCTGTCACGGTTTTATTTACATGGGGTCAGGATTCCACGAGGGTAGTGAACCATTTTAGTCA
CAAGGGCAGTGGCTGAAGATCAAGGAGCGGGCAGTGAACTCTCCTGAATCTTCGCCTGCTTCTTCATTCT
CCTTCGTTTAGCTAATAGAATAACTGCTGAGTTGTGAACAGTAAGGTGTATGTGAGGTGCTCGAAAACAA
GGTTTCAGGTGACGCCCCCAGAATAAAATTTGGACGGGGGGTTCAGTGGTGGCATTGTGCTATGACACCA
ATATAACCCTCACAAACCCCTTGGGCAATAAATACTAGTGTAGGAATGAAACATTCTGAATATCTTTAAC
AATAGAAATCCATGGGGTGGGGACAAGCCGTAAAGACTGGATGTCCATCTCACACGAATTTATGGCTATG
GGCAACACATAATCCTAGTGCAATATGATACTGGGGTTATTAAGATGTGTCCCAGGCAGGGACCAAGACA
GGTGAACCATGTTGTTACACTCTATTTGTAACAAGGGGAAAGAGAGTGGACGCCGACAGCAGCGGACTCC
ACTGGTTGTCTCTAACACCCCCGAAAATTAAACGGGGCTCCACGCCAATGGGGCCCATAAACAAAGACAA
GTGGCCACTCTTTTTTTTGAAATTGTGGAGTGGGGGCACGCGTCAGCCCCCACACGCCGCCCTGCGGTTT
TGGACTGTAAAATAAGGGTGTAATAACTTGGCTGATTGTAACCCCGCTAACCACTGCGGTCAAACCACTT
GCCCACAAAACCACTAATGGCACCCCGGGGAATACCTGCATAAGTAGGTGGGCGGGCCAAGATAGGGGCG
CGATTGCTGCGATCTGGAGGACAAATTACACACACTTGCGCCTGAGCGCCAAGCACAGGGTTGTTGGTCC
TCATATTCACGAGGTCGCTGAGAGCACGGTGGGCTAATGTTGCCATGGGTAGCATATACTACCCAAATAT
CTGGATAGCATATGCTATCCTAATCTATATCTGGGTAGCATAGGCTATCCTAATCTATATCTGGGTAGCA
TATGCTATCCTAATCTATATCTGGGTAGTATATGCTATCCTAATTTATATCTGGGTAGCATAGGCTATCC
TAATCTATATCTGGGTAGCATATGCTATCCTAATCTATATCTGGGTAGTATATGCTATCCTAATCTGTAT
CCGGGTAGCATATGCTATCCTAATAGAGATTAGGGTAGTATATGCTATCCTAATTTATATCTGGGTAGCA
TATACTACCCAAATATCTGGATAGCATATGCTATCCTAATCTATATCTGGGTAGCATATGCTATCCTAAT
CTATATCTGGGTAGCATAGGCTATCCTAATCTATATCTGGGTAGCATATGCTATCCTAATCTATATCTGG
GTAGTATATGCTATCCTAATTTATATCTGGGTAGCATAGGCTATCCTAATCTATATCTGGGTAGCATATG
CTATCCTAATCTATATCTGGGTAGTATATGCTATCCTAATCTGTATCCGGGTAGCATATGCTATCCTCAT
GCATATACAGTCAGCATATGATACCCAGTAGTAGAGTGGGAGTGCTATCCTTTGCATATGCCGCCACCTC
CCAAGGGGGCGTGAATTTTCGCTGCTTGTCCTTTTCCTGCTGGTTGCTCCCATTCTTAGGTGAATTTAAG
GAGGCCAGGCTAAAGCCGTCGCATGTCTGATTGCTCACCAGGTAAATGTCGCTAATGTTTTCCAACGCGA
GAAGGTGTTGAGCGCGGAGCTGAGTGACGTGACAACATGGGTATGCCCAATTGCCCCATGTTGGGAGGAC
GAAAATGGTGACAAGACAGATGGCCAGAAATACACCAACAGCACGCATGATGTCTACTGGGGATTTATTC
TTTAGTGCGGGGGAATACACGGCTTTTAATACGATTGAGGGCGTCTCCTAACAAGTTACATCACTCCTGC
CCTTCCTCACCCTCATCTCCATCACCTCCTTCATCTCCGTCATCTCCGTCATCACCCTCCGCGGCAGCCC
CTTCCACCATAGGTGGAAACCAGGGAGGCAAATCTACTCCATCGTCAAAGCTGCACACAGTCACCCTGAT
ATTGCAGGTAGGAGCGGGCTTTGTCATAACAAGGTCCTTAATCGCATCCTTCAAAACCTCAGCAAATATA
TGAGTTTGTAAAAAGACCATGAAATAACAGACAATGGACTCCCTTAGCGGGCCAGGTTGTGGGCCGGGTC
CAGGGGCCATTCCAAAGGGGAGACGACTCAATGGTGTAAGACGACATTGTGGAATAGCAAGGGCAGTTCC
TCGCCTTAGGTTGTAAAGGGAGGTCTTACTACCTCCATATACGAACACACCGGCGACCCAAGTTCCTTCG
TCGGTAGTCCTTTCTACGTGACTCCTAGCCAGGAGAGCTCTTAAACCTTCTGCAATGTTCTCAAATTTCG
GGTTGGAACCTCCTTGACCACGATGCTTTTCCAAACCACCCTCCTTTTTTGCGCCCTGCCTCCATCACCC
TGACCCCGGGGTCCAGTGCTTGGGCCTTCTCCTGGGTCATCTGCGGGGCCCTGCTCTATCGCTCCCGGGG
GCACGTCAGGCTCACCATCTGGGCCACCTTCTTGGTGGTATTCAAAATAATCGGCTTCCCCTACAGGGTG
GAAAAATGGCCTTCTACCTGGAGGGGGCCTGCGCGGTGGAGACCCGGATGATGATGACTGACTACTGGGA
CTCCTGGGCCTCTTTTCTCCACGTCCACGACCTCTCCCCCTGGCTCTTTCACGACTTCCCCCCCTGGCTC
TTTCACGTCCTCTACCCCGGCGGCCTCCACTACCTCCTCGACCCCGGCCTCCACTACCTCCTCGACCCCG
GCCTCCACTGCCTCCTCGACCCCGGCCTCCACCTCCTGCTCCTGCCCCTCCTGCTCCTGCCCCTCCTCCT
GCTCCTGCCCCTCCTGCCCCTCCTGCTCCTGCCCCTCCTGCCCCTCCTGCTCCTGCCCCTCCTGCCCCTC
CTGCTCCTGCCCCTCCTGCCCCTCCTCCTGCTCCTGCCCCTCCTGCCCCTCCTCCTGCTCCTGCCCCTCC
TGCCCCTCCTGCTCCTGCCCCTCCTGCCCCTCCTGCTCCTGCCCCTCCTGCCCCTCCTGCTCCTGCCCCT
CCTGCTCCTGCCCCTCCTGCTCCTGCCCCTCCTGCTCCTGCCCCTCCTGCCCCTCCTGCCCCTCCTCCTG
CTCCTGCCCCTCCTGCTCCTGCCCCTCCTGCCCCTCCTGCCCCTCCTGCTCCTGCCCCTCCTCCTGCTCC
TGCCCCTCCTGCCCCTCCTGCCCCTCCTCCTGCTCCTGCCCCTCCTGCCCCTCCTCCTGCTCCTGCCCCT
CCTCCTGCTCCTGCCCCTCCTGCCCCTCCTGCCCCTCCTCCTGCTCCTGCCCCTCCTGCCCCTCCTCCTG
CTCCTGCCCCTCCTCCTGCTCCTGCCCCTCCTGCCCCTCCTGCCCCTCCTCCTGCTCCTGCCCCTCCTCC
TGCTCCTGCCCCTCCTGCCCCTCCTGCCCCTCCTGCCCCTCCTCCTGCTCCTGCCCCTCCTCCTGCTCCT
GCCCCTCCTGCTCCTGCCCCTCCCGCTCCTGCTCCTGCTCCTGTTCCACCGTGGGTCCCTTTGCAGCCAA
TGCAACTTGGACGTTTTTGGGGTCTCCGGACACCATCTCTATGTCTTGGCCCTGATCCTGAGCCGCCCGG
GGCTCCTGGTCTTCCGCCTCCTCGTCCTCGTCCTCTTCCCCGTCCTCGTCCATGGTTATCACCCCCTCTT
CTTTGAGGTCCACTGCCGCCGGAGCCTTCTGGTCCAGATGTGTCTCCCTTCTCTCCTAGGCCATTTCCAG
GTCCTGTACCTGGCCCCTCGTCAGACATGATTCACACTAAAAGAGATCAATAGACATCTTTATTAGACGA
CGCTCAGTGAATACAGGGAGTGCAGACTCCTGCCCCCTCCAACAGCCCCCCCACCCTCATCCCCTTCATG
GTCGCTGTCAGACAGATCCAGGTCTGAAAATTCCCCATCCTCCGAACCATCCTCGTCCTCATCACCAATT
ACTCGCAGCCCGGAAAACTCCCGCTGAACATCCTCAAGATTTGCGTCCTGAGCCTCAAGCCAGGCCTCAA
ATTCCTCGTCCCCCTTTTTGCTGGACGGTAGGGATGGGGATTCTCGGGACCCCTCCTCTTCCTCTTCAAG
GTCACCAGACAGAGATGCTACTGGGGCAACGGAAGAAAAGCTGGGTGCGGCCTGTGAGGATCAGCTTATC
GATGATAAGCTGTCAAACATGAGAATTCTTGAAGACGAAAGGGCCTCGTGATACGCCTATTTTTATAGGT
TAATGTCATGATAATAATGGTTTCTTAGACGTCAGGTGGCACTTTTCGGGGAAATGTGCGCGGAACCCCT
ATTTGTTTATTTTTCTAAATACATTCAAATATGTATCCGCTCATGAGACAATAACCCTGATAAATGCTTC
AATAATATTGAAAAAGGAAGAGTATGAGTATTCAACATTTCCGTGTCGCCCTTATTCCCTTTTTTGCGGC
ATTTTGCCTTCCTGTTTTTGCTCACCCAGAAACGCTGGTGAAAGTAAAAGATGCTGAAGATCAGTTGGGT
GCACGAGTGGGTTACATCGAACTGGATCTCAACAGCGGTAAGATCCTTGAGAGTTTTCGCCCCGAAGAAC
GTTTTCCAATGATGAGCACTTTTAAAGTTCTGCTATGTGGCGCGGTATTATCCCGTGTTGACGCCGGGCA
AGAGCAACTCGGTCGCCGCATACACTATTCTCAGAATGACTTGGTTGAGTACTCACCAGTCACAGAAAAG
CATCTTACGGATGGCATGACAGTAAGAGAATTATGCAGTGCTGCCATAACCATGAGTGATAACACTGCGG
CCAACTTACTTCTGACAACGATCGGAGGACCGAAGGAGCTAACCGCTTTTTTGCACAACATGGGGGATCA
TGTAACTCGCCTTGATCGTTGGGAACCGGAGCTGAATGAAGCCATACCAAACGACGAGCGTGACACCACG
ATGCCTGCAGCAATGGCAACAACGTTGCGCAAACTATTAACTGGCGAACTACTTACTCTAGCTTCCCGGC
AACAATTAATAGACTGGATGGAGGCGGATAAAGTTGCAGGACCACTTCTGCGCTCGGCCCTTCCGGCTGG
CTGGTTTATTGCTGATAAATCTGGAGCCGGTGAGCGTGGGTCTCGCGGTATCATTGCAGCACTGGGGCCA
GATGGTAAGCCCTCCCGTATCGTAGTTATCTACACGACGGGGAGTCAGGCAACTATGGATGAACGAAATA
GACAGATCGCTGAGATAGGTGCCTCACTGATTAAGCATTGGTAACTGTCAGACCAAGTTTACTCATATAT
ACTTTAGATTGATTTAAAACTTCATTTTTAATTTAAAAGGATCTAGGTGAAGATCCTTTTTGATAATCTC
ATGACCAAAATCCCTTAACGTGAGTTTTCGTTCCACTGAGCGTCAGACCCCGTAGAAAAGATCAAAGGAT
CTTCTTGAGATCCTTTTTTTCTGCGCGTAATCTGCTGCTTGCAAACAAAAAAACCACCGCTACCAGCGGT
GGTTTGTTTGCCGGATCAAGAGCTACCAACTCTTTTTCCGAAGGTAACTGGCTTCAGCAGAGCGCAGATA
CCAAATACTGTCCTTCTAGTGTAGCCGTAGTTAGGCCACCACTTCAAGAACTCTGTAGCACCGCCTACAT
ACCTCGCTCTGCTAATCCTGTTACCAGTGGCTGCTGCCAGTGGCGATAAGTCGTGTCTTACCGGGTTGGA
CTCAAGACGATAGTTACCGGATAAGGCGCAGCGGTCGGGCTGAACGGGGGGTTCGTGCACACAGCCCAGC
TTGGAGCGAACGACCTACACCGAACTGAGATACCTACAGCGTGAGCTATGAGAAAGCGCCACGCTTCCCG
AAGGGAGAAAGGCGGACAGGTATCCGGTAAGCGGCAGGGTCGGAACAGGAGAGCGCACGAGGGAGCTTCC
AGGGGGAAACGCCTGGTATCTTTATAGTCCTGTCGGGTTTCGCCACCTCTGACTTGAGCGTCGATTTTTG
TGATGCTCGTCAGGGGGGCGGAGCCTATGGAAAAACGCCAGCAACGCGGCCTTTTTACGGTTCCTGGCCT
TTTGCTGGCCTTGAAGCTGTCCCTGATGGTCGTCATCTACCTGCCTGGACAGCATGGCCTGCAACGCGGG
CATCCCGATGCCGCCGGAAGCGAGAAGAATCATAATGGGGAAGGCCATCCAGCCTCGCGTCGAACTAGAT
GATCCGGCTGTGGAATGTGTGTCAGTTAGGGTGTGGAAAGTCCCCAGGCTCCCCAGCAGGCAGAAGTATG
CAAAGCATGCATCTCAATTAGTCAGCAACCAGGTGTGGAAAGTCCCCAGGCTCCCCAGCAGGCAGAAGTA
TGCAAAGCATGCATCTCAATTAGTCAGCAACCATAGTCCCGCCCCTAACTCCGCCCATCCCGCCCCTAAC
TCCGCCCAGTTCCGCCCATTCTCCGCCCCATGGCTGACTAATTTTTTTTATTTATGCAGAGGCCGAGGCC
GCCTCGGCCTCTGAGCTATTCCAGAAGTAGTGAGGAGGCTTTTTTGGAGGGTGACCGCCACGACCGGTGC
CGCCACCATCCCCTGACCCACGCCCCTGACCCCTCACAAGGAGACGACCTTCCATGACCGAGTACAAGCC
CACGGTGCGCCTCGCCACCCGCGACGACGTCCCCCGGGCCGTACGCACCCTCGCCGCCGCGTTCGCCGAC
TACCCCGCCACGCGCCACACCGTCGACCCCGACCGCCACATCGAACGCGTCACCGAGCTGCAAGAACTCT
TCCTCACGCGCGTCGGGCTCGACATCGGCAAGGTGTGGGTCGCGGACGACGGCGCCGCGGTGGCGGTCTG
GACCACGCCGGAGAGCGTCGAAGCGGGGGCGGTGTTCGCCGAGATCGGCCCGCGCATGGCCGAGTTGAGC
GGTTCCCGGCTGGCCGCGCAGCAACAGATGGAAGGCCTCCTGGCGCCGCACCGGCCCAAGGAGCCCGCGT
GGTTCCTGGCCACCGTCGGCGTCTCGCCCGACCACCAGGGCAAGGGTCTGGGCAGCGCCGTCGTGCTCCC
CGGAGTGGAGGCGGCCGAGCGCGCCGGGGTGCCCGCCTTCCTGGAGACCTCCGCGCCCCGCAACCTCCCC
TTCTACGAGCGGCTCGGCTTCACCGTCACCGCCGACGTCGAGGTGCCCGAAGGACCGCGCACCTGGTGCA
TGACCCGCAAGCCCGGTGCCTGACGCCCGCCCCACGACCCGCAGCGCCCGACCGAAAGGAGCGCACGACC
CGGTCCGACGCGGCCCGACGGGTCCGAGGGGGGTCGACCTCGAAACTTGTTTATTGCAGCTTATAATGGT
TACAAATAAAGCAATAGCATCACAAATTTCACAAATAAAGCATTTTTTTCACTGCATTCTAGTTGTGGTT
TGTCCAAACTCATCAATGTATCTTATCATGTCTGGATCTGATCCGAACCCCTTCCTCGACCAATTCTCAT
GTTTGACAGCTTATCATCGCAGATCCGGGCAACGTTGTTGCCATTGCTCGACCAATTCTCATGTTTGACA
GCTTATCATCGCAGATCCGTATGGTGCACTCTCAGTACAATCTGCTCTGATGCCGCATAGTTAAGCCAGT
ATCTGCTCCCTGCTTGTGTGTTGGAGGTCGCTGAGTAGTGCGCGAGCAAAATTTAAGCTACAACAAGGCA
AGGCTTGACCGACAATTGCATGAAGAATCTGCTTAGGGTTAGGCGTTTTGCGCTGCTTCGCGATGTACGG
GCCAGATATACGCGTATCTGAGGGGACTAGGGTGTGTTTAGGCGAAAAGCGGGGCTTCGGTTGTACGCGG
TTAGGAGTCCCCTCAGGATATAGTAGTTTCGCTTTTGCATAGGGAGGGGGAAATGTAGTCTTATGCAATA
CTCTTGTAGTCTTGCAACATGGTAACGATGAGTTAGCAACATGCCTTACAAGGAGAGAAAAAGCACCGTG
CATGCCGATTGGTGGAAGTAAGGTGGTACGATCGTGCCTTATTAGGAAGGCAACAGACGGGTCTGACATG
GATTGGACGAACCACTGAATTCCGCATTGCAGAGATATTGTATTTAAGTGCCTAGCTCGATACAATAAAC
GCCATTTGACCATTCACCACATTGGTGTGCACCTCCAAGCTGGCCGGGGATCCTCTAGGGCCTCTGAGCT
ATTCCAGAAGTAGTGAAGAGGCTTTTTTGGAGGCCTAGGCTTTTGCAAAAAGCTCCGGATCGATCCTGAG
AACTTCAGGGTGAGTTTGGGGACCCTTGATTGTTCTTTCTTTTTCGCTATTGTAAAATTCATGTTATATG
GAGGGGGCAAAGTTTTCAGGGTGTTGTTTAGAATGGGAAGATGTCCCTTGTATCACCATGGACCCTCATG
ATAATTTTGTTTCTTTCACTTTCTACTCTGTTGACAACCATTGTCTCCTCTTATTTTCTTTTCATTTTCT
GTAACTTTTTCGTTAAACTTTAGCTTGCATTTGTAACGAATTTTTAAATTCACTTTTGTTTATTTGTCAG
ATTGTAAGTACTTTCTCTAATCACTTTTTTTTCAAGGCAATCAGGGTATATTATATTGTACTTCAGCACA
GTTTTAGAGAACAATTGTTATAATTAAATGATAAGGTAGAATATTTCTGCATATAAATTCTGGCTGGCGT
GGAAATATTCTTATTGGTAGAAACAACTACATCCTGGTCATCATCCTGCCTTTCTCTTTATGGTTACAAT
GATATACACTGTTTGAGATGAGGATAAAATACTCTGAGTCCAAACCGGGCCCCTCTGCTAACCATGTTCA
TGCCTTCTTCTTTTTCCTACAGCTCCTGGGCAACGTGCTGGTTATTGTGCTGTCTCATCATTTTGGCAAA
GAATTGTAATACGACTCACTATAGGGCGAATTGATATGTCTAGATTAGATAAAAGTAAAGTGATTAACAG
CGCATTAGAGCTGCTTAATGAGGTCGGAATCGAAGGTTTAACAACCCGTAAACTCGCCCAGAAGCTAGGT
GTAGAGCAGCCTACATTGTATTGGCATGTAAAAAATAAGCGGGCTTTGCTCGACGCCTTAGCCATTGAGA
TGTTAGATAGGCACCATACTCACTTTTGCCCTTTAGAAGGGGAAAGCTGGCAAGATTTTTTACGTAATAA
CGCTAAAAGTTTTAGATGTGCTTTACTAAGTCATCGCGATGGAGCAAAAGTACATTTAGGTACACGGCCT
ACAGAAAAACAGTATGAAACTCTCGAAAATCAATTAGCCTTTTTATGCCAACAAGGTTTTTCACTAGAGA
ATGCATTATATGCACTCAGCGCTGTGGGGCATTTTACTTTAGGTTGCGTATTGGAAGATCAAGAGCATCA
AGTCGCTAAAGAAGAAAGGGAAACACCTACTACTGATAGTATGCCGCCATTATTACGACAAGCTATCGAA
TTATTTGATCACCAAGGTGCAGAGCCAGCCTTCTTATTCGGCCTTGAATTGATCATATGCGGATTAGAAA
AACAACTTAAATGTGAAAGTGGGTCCGCGTACAGCGGATCCCGGGAATTCAGATCTTATTAAAGCAGAAC
TTGTTTATTGCAGCTTATAATGGTTACAAATAAAGCAATAGCATCACAAATTTCACAAATAAAGCATTTT
TTTCACTGCATTCTAGTTGTGGTTTGTCCAAACTCATCAATGTATCTTATCATGTCTGGTCGAATCCATG
GCGCAGAACTGGTAGGTATGGAAGATCCGCGTTGACATTGATTATTGACTAGTTATTAATAGTAATCAAT
TACGGGGTCATTAGTTCATAGCCCATATATGGAGTTCCGCGTTACATAACTTACGGTAAATGGCCCGCCT
GGCTGACCGCCCAACGACCCCCGCCCATTGACGTCAATAATGACGTATGTTCCCATAGTAACGCCAATAG
GGACTTTCCATTGACGTCAATGGGTGGAGTATTTACGGTAAACTGCCCACTTGGCAGTACATCAAGTGTA
TCATATGCCAAGTACGCCCCCTATTGACGTCAATGACGGTAAATGGCCCGCCTGGCATTATGCCCAGTAC
ATGACCTTATGGGACTTTCCTACTTGGCAGTACATCTACGTATTAGTCATCGCTATTACCATGGTGATGC
GGTTTTGGCAGTACATCAATGGGCGTGGATAGCGGTTTGACTCACGGGGATTTCCAAGTCTCCACCCCAT
TGACGTCAATGGGAGTTTGTTTTGGCACCAAAATCAACGGGACTTTCCAAAATGTCGTAACAACTCCGCC
CCATTGACGCAAATGGGCGGTAGGCGTGTACGGTGGGAGGTCTATATAAGCAGAGCTCTCCCTATCAGTG
ATAGAGATCTCCCTATCAGTGATAGAGATCGTCGACGAGCTCGTTTAGTGAACCGTCAGATCGCCTGGAG
ACGCCATCCACGCTGTTTTGACCTCCATAGAAGACACCGGGACCGATCCAGCCTCCGGACTCTAGCGTTT
AAACTTA
