>Addgene plasmid #113914 | pEBTet_NAD-Snifit-cyto | addgene partial sequence | sequence record 222165 | Addgene Partial NGS Result
TCCTGCCCCTCCCGCTCCTGCTCCTGCTCCTGTTCCACCGTGGGTCCCTTTGCAGCCAATGCAACTTGGA
CGTTTTTGGGGTCTCCGGACACCATCTCTATGTCTTGGCCCTGATCCTGAGCCGCCCGGGGCTCCTGGTC
TTCCGCCTCCTCGTCCTCGTCCTCTTCCCCGTCCTCGTCCATGGTTATCACCCCCTCTTCTTTGAGGTCC
ACTGCCGCCGGAGCCTTCTGGTCCAGATGTGTCTCCCTTCTCTCCTAGGCCATTTCCAGGTCCTGTACCT
GGCCCCTCGTCAGACATGATTCACACTAAAAGAGATCAATAGACATCTTTATTAGACGACGCTCAGTGAA
TACAGGGAGTGCAGACTCCTGCCCCCTCCAACAGCCCCCCCACCCTCATCCCCTTCATGGTCGCTGTCAG
ACAGATCCAGGTCTGAAAATTCCCCATCCTCCGAACCATCCTCGTCCTCATCACCAATTACTCGCAGCCC
GGAAAACTCCCGCTGAACATCCTCAAGATTTGCGTCCTGAGCCTCAAGCCAGGCCTCAAATTCCTCGTCC
CCCTTTTTGCTGGACGGTAGGGATGGGGATTCTCGGGACCCCTCCTCTTCCTCTTCAAGGTCACCAGACA
GAGATGCTACTGGGGCAACGGAAGAAAAGCTGGGTGCGGCCTGTGAGGATCAGCTTATCGATGATAAGCT
GTCAAACATGAGAATTCTTGAAGACGAAAGGGCCTCGTGATACGCCTATTTTTATAGGTTAATGTCATGA
TAATAATGGTTTCTTAGACGTCAGGTGGCACTTTTCGGGGAAATGTGCGCGGAACCCCTATTTGTTTATT
TTTCTAAATACATTCAAATATGTATCCGCTCATGAGACAATAACCCTGATAAATGCTTCAATAATATTGA
AAAAGGAAGAGTATGAGTATTCAACATTTCCGTGTCGCCCTTATTCCCTTTTTTGCGGCATTTTGCCTTC
CTGTTTTTGCTCACCCAGAAACGCTGGTGAAAGTAAAAGATGCTGAAGATCAGTTGGGTGCACGAGTGGG
TTACATCGAACTGGATCTCAACAGCGGTAAGATCCTTGAGAGTTTTCGCCCCGAAGAACGTTTTCCAATG
ATGAGCACTTTTAAAGTTCTGCTATGTGGCGCGGTATTATCCCGTGTTGACGCCGGGCAAGAGCAACTCG
GTCGCCGCATACACTATTCTCAGAATGACTTGGTTGAGTACTCACCAGTCACAGAAAAGCATCTTACGGA
TGGCATGACAGTAAGAGAATTATGCAGTGCTGCCATAACCATGAGTGATAACACTGCGGCCAACTTACTT
CTGACAACGATCGGAGGACCGAAGGAGCTAACCGCTTTTTTGCACAACATGGGGGATCATGTAACTCGCC
TTGATCGTTGGGAACCGGAGCTGAATGAAGCCATACCAAACGACGAGCGTGACACCACGATGCCTGCAGC
AATGGCAACAACGTTGCGCAAACTATTAACTGGCGAACTACTTACTCTAGCTTCCCGGCAACAATTAATA
GACTGGATGGAGGCGGATAAAGTTGCAGGACCACTTCTGCGCTCGGCCCTTCCGGCTGGCTGGTTTATTG
CTGATAAATCTGGAGCCGGTGAGCGTGGGTCTCGCGGTATCATTGCAGCACTGGGGCCAGATGGTAAGCC
CTCCCGTATCGTAGTTATCTACACGACGGGGAGTCAGGCAACTATGGATGAACGAAATAGACAGATCGCT
GAGATAGGTGCCTCACTGATTAAGCATTGGTAACTGTCAGACCAAGTTTACTCATATATACTTTAGATTG
ATTTAAAACTTCATTTTTAATTTAAAAGGATCTAGGTGAAGATCCTTTTTGATAATCTCATGACCAAAAT
CCCTTAACGTGAGTTTTCGTTCCACTGAGCGTCAGACCCCGTAGAAAAGATCAAAGGATCTTCTTGAGAT
CCTTTTTTTCTGCGCGTAATCTGCTGCTTGCAAACAAAAAAACCACCGCTACCAGCGGTGGTTTGTTTGC
CGGATCAAGAGCTACCAACTCTTTTTCCGAAGGTAACTGGCTTCAGCAGAGCGCAGATACCAAATACTGT
CCTTCTAGTGTAGCCGTAGTTAGGCCACCACTTCAAGAACTCTGTAGCACCGCCTACATACCTCGCTCTG
CTAATCCTGTTACCAGTGGCTGCTGCCAGTGGCGATAAGTCGTGTCTTACCGGGTTGGACTCAAGACGAT
AGTTACCGGATAAGGCGCAGCGGTCGGGCTGAACGGGGGGTTCGTGCACACAGCCCAGCTTGGAGCGAAC
GACCTACACCGAACTGAGATACCTACAGCGTGAGCTATGAGAAAGCGCCACGCTTCCCGAAGGGAGAAAG
GCGGACAGGTATCCGGTAAGCGGCAGGGTCGGAACAGGAGAGCGCACGAGGGAGCTTCCAGGGGGAAACG
CCTGGTATCTTTATAGTCCTGTCGGGTTTCGCCACCTCTGACTTGAGCGTCGATTTTTGTGATGCTCGTC
AGGGGGGCGGAGCCTATGGAAAAACGCCAGCAACGCGGCCTTTTTACGGTTCCTGGCCTTTTGCTGGCCT
TGAAGCTGTCCCTGATGGTCGTCATCTACCTGCCTGGACAGCATGGCCTGCAACGCGGGCATCCCGATGC
CGCCGGAAGCGAGAAGAATCATAATGGGGAAGGCCATCCAGCCTCGCGTCGAACTAGATGATCCGGCTGT
GGAATGTGTGTCAGTTAGGGTGTGGAAAGTCCCCAGGCTCCCCAGCAGGCAGAAGTATGCAAAGCATGCA
TCTCAATTAGTCAGCAACCAGGTGTGGAAAGTCCCCAGGCTCCCCAGCAGGCAGAAGTATGCAAAGCATG
CATCTCAATTAGTCAGCAACCATAGTCCCGCCCCTAACTCCGCCCATCCCGCCCCTAACTCCGCCCAGTT
CCGCCCATTCTCCGCCCCATGGCTGACTAATTTTTTTTATTTATGCAGAGGCCGAGGCCGCCTCGGCCTC
TGAGCTATTCCAGAAGTAGTGAGGAGGCTTTTTTGGAGGGTGACCGCCACGACCGGTGCCGCCACCATCC
CCTGACCCACGCCCCTGACCCCTCACAAGGAGACGACCTTCCATGACCGAGTACAAGCCCACGGTGCGCC
TCGCCACCCGCGACGACGTCCCCCGGGCCGTACGCACCCTCGCCGCCGCGTTCGCCGACTACCCCGCCAC
GCGCCACACCGTCGACCCCGACCGCCACATCGAACGCGTCACCGAGCTGCAAGAACTCTTCCTCACGCGC
GTCGGGCTCGACATCGGCAAGGTGTGGGTCGCGGACGACGGCGCCGCGGTGGCGGTCTGGACCACGCCGG
AGAGCGTCGAAGCGGGGGCGGTGTTCGCCGAGATCGGCCCGCGCATGGCCGAGTTGAGCGGTTCCCGGCT
GGCCGCGCAGCAACAGATGGAAGGCCTCCTGGCGCCGCACCGGCCCAAGGAGCCCGCGTGGTTCCTGGCC
ACCGTCGGCGTCTCGCCCGACCACCAGGGCAAGGGTCTGGGCAGCGCCGTCGTGCTCCCCGGAGTGGAGG
CGGCCGAGCGCGCCGGGGTGCCCGCCTTCCTGGAGACCTCCGCGCCCCGCAACCTCCCCTTCTACGAGCG
GCTCGGCTTCACCGTCACCGCCGACGTCGAGGTGCCCGAAGGACCGCGCACCTGGTGCATGACCCGCAAG
CCCGGTGCCTGACGCCCGCCCCACGACCCGCAGCGCCCGACCGAAAGGAGCGCACGACCCGGTCCGACGC
GGCCCGACGGGTCCGAGGGGGGTCGACCTCGAAACTTGTTTATTGCAGCTTATAATGGTTACAAATAAAG
CAATAGCATCACAAATTTCACAAATAAAGCATTTTTTTCACTGCATTCTAGTTGTGGTTTGTCCAAACTC
ATCAATGTATCTTATCATGTCTGGATCTGATCCGAACCCCTTCCTCGACCAATTCTCATGTTTGACAGCT
TATCATCGCAGATCCGGGCAACGTTGTTGCCATTGCTCGACCAATTCTCATGTTTGACAGCTTATCATCG
CAGATCCGTATGGTGCACTCTCAGTACAATCTGCTCTGATGCCGCATAGTTAAGCCAGTATCTGCTCCCT
GCTTGTGTGTTGGAGGTCGCTGAGTAGTGCGCGAGCAAAATTTAAGCTACAACAAGGCAAGGCTTGACCG
ACAATTGCATGAAGAATCTGCTTAGGGTTAGGCGTTTTGCGCTGCTTCGCGATGTACGGGCCAGATATAC
GCGTATCTGAGGGGACTAGGGTGTGTTTAGGCGAAAAGCGGGGCTTCGGTTGTACGCGGTTAGGAGTCCC
CTCAGGATATAGTAGTTTCGCTTTTGCATAGGGAGGGGGAAATGTAGTCTTATGCAATACTCTTGTAGTC
TTGCAACATGGTAACGATGAGTTAGCAACATGCCTTACAAGGAGAGAAAAAGCACCGTGCATGCCGATTG
GTGGAAGTAAGGTGGTACGATCGTGCCTTATTAGGAAGGCAACAGACGGGTCTGACATGGATTGGACGAA
CCACTGAATTCCGCATTGCAGAGATATTGTATTTAAGTGCCTAGCTCGATACAATAAACGCCATTTGACC
ATTCACCACATTGGTGTGCACCTCCAAGCTGGCCGGGGATCCTCTAGGGCCTCTGAGCTATTCCAGAAGT
AGTGAAGAGGCTTTTTTGGAGGCCTAGGCTTTTGCAAAAAGCTCCGGATCGATCCTGAGAACTTCAGGGT
GAGTTTGGGGACCCTTGATTGTTCTTTCTTTTTCGCTATTGTAAAATTCATGTTATATGGAGGGGGCAAA
GTTTTCAGGGTGTTGTTTAGAATGGGAAGATGTCCCTTGTATCACCATGGACCCTCATGATAATTTTGTT
TCTTTCACTTTCTACTCTGTTGACAACCATTGTCTCCTCTTATTTTCTTTTCATTTTCTGTAACTTTTTC
GTTAAACTTTAGCTTGCATTTGTAACGAATTTTTAAATTCACTTTTGTTTATTTGTCAGATTGTAAGTAC
TTTCTCTAATCACTTTTTTTTCAAGGCAATCAGGGTATATTATATTGTACTTCAGCACAGTTTTAGAGAA
CAATTGTTATAATTAAATGATAAGGTAGAATATTTCTGCATATAAATTCTGGCTGGCGTGGAAATATTCT
TATTGGTAGAAACAACTACATCCTGGTCATCATCCTGCCTTTCTCTTTATGGTTACAATGATATACACTG
TTTGAGATGAGGATAAAATACTCTGAGTCCAAACCGGGCCCCTCTGCTAACCATGTTCATGCCTTCTTCT
TTTTCCTACAGCTCCTGGGCAACGTGCTGGTTATTGTGCTGTCTCATCATTTTGGCAAAGAATTGTAATA
CGACTCACTATAGGGCGAATTGATATGTCTAGATTAGATAAAAGTAAAGTGATTAACAGCGCATTAGAGC
TGCTTAATGAGGTCGGAATCGAAGGTTTAACAACCCGTAAACTCGCCCAGAAGCTAGGTGTAGAGCAGCC
TACATTGTATTGGCATGTAAAAAATAAGCGGGCTTTGCTCGACGCCTTAGCCATTGAGATGTTAGATAGG
CACCATACTCACTTTTGCCCTTTAGAAGGGGAAAGCTGGCAAGATTTTTTACGTAATAACGCTAAAAGTT
TTAGATGTGCTTTACTAAGTCATCGCGATGGAGCAAAAGTACATTTAGGTACACGGCCTACAGAAAAACA
GTATGAAACTCTCGAAAATCAATTAGCCTTTTTATGCCAACAAGGTTTTTCACTAGAGAATGCATTATAT
GCACTCAGCGCTGTGGGGCATTTTACTTTAGGTTGCGTATTGGAAGATCAAGAGCATCAAGTCGCTAAAG
AAGAAAGGGAAACACCTACTACTGATAGTATGCCGCCATTATTACGACAAGCTATCGAATTATTTGATCA
CCAAGGTGCAGAGCCAGCCTTCTTATTCGGCCTTGAATTGATCATATGCGGATTAGAAAAACAACTTAAA
TGTGAAAGTGGGTCCGCGTACAGCGGATCCCGGGAATTCAGATCTTATTAAAGCAGAACTTGTTTATTGC
AGCTTATAATGGTTACAAATAAAGCAATAGCATCACAAATTTCACAAATAAAGCATTTTTTTCACTGCAT
TCTAGTTGTGGTTTGTCCAAACTCATCAATGTATCTTATCATGTCTGGTCGAATCCATGGCGCAGAACTG
GTAGGTATGGAAGATCCGCGTTGACATTGATTATTGACTAGTTATTAATAGTAATCAATTACGGGGTCAT
TAGTTCATAGCCCATATATGGAGTTCCGCGTTACATAACTTACGGTAAATGGCCCGCCTGGCTGACCGCC
CAACGACCCCCGCCCATTGACGTCAATAATGACGTATGTTCCCATAGTAACGCCAATAGGGACTTTCCAT
TGACGTCAATGGGTGGAGTATTTACGGTAAACTGCCCACTTGGCAGTACATCAAGTGTATCATATGCCAA
GTACGCCCCCTATTGACGTCAATGACGGTAAATGGCCCGCCTGGCATTATGCCCAGTACATGACCTTATG
GGACTTTCCTACTTGGCAGTACATCTACGTATTAGTCATCGCTATTACCATGGTGATGCGGTTTTGGCAG
TACATCAATGGGCGTGGATAGCGGTTTGACTCACGGGGATTTCCAAGTCTCCACCCCATTGACGTCAATG
GGAGTTTGTTTTGGCACCAAAATCAACGGGACTTTCCAAAATGTCGTAACAACTCCGCCCCATTGACGCA
AATGGGCGGTAGGCGTGTACGGTGGGAGGTCTATATAAGCAGAGCTCTCCCTATCAGTGATAGAGATCTC
CCTATCAGTGATAGAGATCGTCGACGAGCTCGTTTAGTGAACCGTCAGATCGCCTGGAGACGCCATCCAC
GCTGTTTTGACCTCCATAGAAGACACCGGGACCGATCCAGCCTCCGGACTCTAGCGTTTAAACTTAAGCT
TACCACCATGGAGGGCGGGCTGGGGCGTGCTGTGTGCTTGCTGACCGGGGCCTCCCGCGGCTTCGGCCGG
ACGCTGGCCCCGCTCCTGGCCTCGCTGCTGTCGCCCGGCTCCGTGCTTGTCCTTAGCGACTGGAACGACG
AGGCACTGCGCCAGCTGGAGGCCGAGCTGGGCGCCGAGCGGTCTGGCCTGCGCGTGGTGCGGGTGCCCGC
CGACCTGGGCGCCGAGGCCGGCTTGCAGCAGCTGCTCGGCGCCCTGCGCGAGCTCCCCCGGCCCAAGGGG
CTGCAGCGACTGCTGCTTATCAACAACGCGGGCTCTCTTGGGGATGTGTCCAAAGGCTTCGTGGACCTGA
GTGACTCCACTCAAGTGAACAACTACTGGGCACTGAACTTGACCTCCATGCTCTGCCTGACTTCCAGCGT
CCTGAAGGCCTTCCCGGACAGTCCTGGCCTCAACAGAACCGTGGTTAACATCTCGTCCCTCTGTGCCCTG
CAACCTTTCAAAGGCTGGGCGCTGTACTGTGCAGGAAAGGCTGCTCGTGATATGCTGTTCCAGGTCCTGG
CGCTGGAGGAACCTAATGTGAGGGTGCTGAACTATGCCCCAGGTCCTCTGGACACAGACATGCAGCAGTT
GGCCCGGGAGACCTCCGTGGACCCAGACATGCGAAAAGGGCTGCAGGAGCTGAAGGCAAAGGGGAAGCTG
GTGGATTGCAAGGTGTCAGCCCAGAAACTGCTGAGCTTACTGGAAAAGGACGAGTTCAAGTCTGGAGCCC
ACGTGGACTTCTATGACAAAGAATTCGGATCCGAAATCGGTACTGGCTTTCCATTCGACCCCCATTATGT
GGAAGTCCTGGGCGAGCGCATGCACTACGTCGATGTTGGTCCGCGCGATGGCACCCCTGTGCTGTTCCTG
CACGGTAACCCGACCTCCTCCTACGTGTGGCGCAACATCATCCCGCATGTTGCACCGACCCATCGCTGCA
TTGCTCCAGACCTGATCGGTATGGGCAAATCCGACAAACCAGACCTGGGTTATTTCTTCGACGACCACGT
CCGCTTCATGGATGCCTTCATCGAAGCCCTGGGTCTGGAAGAGGTCGTCCTGGTCATTCACGACTGGGGC
TCCGCTCTGGGTTTCCACTGGGCCAAGCGCAATCCAGAGCGCGTCAAAGGTATTGCATTTATGGAGTTCA
TCCGCCCTATCCCGACCTGGGACGAATGGCCAGAATTTGCCCGCGAGACCTTCCAGGCCTTCCGCACCAC
CGACGTCGGCCGCAAGCTGATCATCGATCAGAACGTTTTTATCGAGGGTACGCTGCCGATGGGTGTCGTC
CGCCCGCTGACTGAAGTCGAGATGGACCATTACCGCGAGCCGTTCCTGAATCCTGTTGACCGCGAGCCAC
TGTGGCGCTTCCCAAACGAGCTGCCAATCGCCGGTGAGCCAGCGAACATCGTCGCGCTGGTCGAAGAATA
CATGGACTGGCTGCACCAGTCCCCTGTCCCGAAGCTGCTGTTCTGGGGCACCCCAGGCGTTCTGATCCCA
CCGGCCGAAGCCGCTCGCCTGGCCAAAAGCCTGCCTAACTGCAAGGCTGTGGACATCGGCCCGGGTCTGA
ATCTGCTGCAAGAAGACAACCCGGACCTGATCGGCAGCGAGATCGCGCGCTGGCTGTCTACTCTGGAGAT
TTCCGGTAGCGGCCGCCCTCCTCCTCCGCCACCGCCACCACCGCCGCCGCCGCCACCACCACCTCCTCCG
CCTCCTCCACCACCACCGCCACCGCCTCCACCACCTGGCGGCCGCTCTCGGTCTCTCGAGATGGATAAAG
ACTGCGAAATGAAACGCACTACCCTGGACAGCCCGCTGGGTAAACTGGAACTGAGCGGTTGCGAGCAGGG
CCTGCACGAAATCATTTTCCTGGGCAAAGGTACGAGCGCTGCGGATGCGGTCGAAGTACCGGCTCCGGCT
GCGGTTCTGGGTGGCCCGGAGCCGCTGATGCAGGCTACCGCATGGCTGAACGCATATTTTCACCAGCCAG
AGGCGATTGAAGAGTTCCCTGTACCGGCCCTGCATCACCCGGTATTTCAGCAGGAATCCTTTACCCGTCA
GGTACTGTGGAAACTGCTGAAAGTAGTGAAATTCGGCGAGGTGATCTCCTATTCCCATCTGGCGGCGCTG
GCTGGCAACCCAGCGGCAACTGCGGCGGTGAAAACCGCTCTGTCTGGTAATCCGGTGCCAATTCTGATCC
CGTGCCACCGTGTGGTTCAGGGCGACCTGGACGTAGGTGGCTACGAAGGCGGCCTGGCTGTGAAAGAATG
GCTGCTGGCGCACGAAGGTCACCGTCTGGGTAAACCAGGCCTGGGCTAAAGCTAGCGGCGCGCCCGGCCG
CTCGAGTCTAGAGGGCCCGTTTAAACCCGCTGATCAGCCTCGACTGTGCCTTCTAGTTGCCAGCCATCTG
TTGTTTGCCCCTCCCCCGTGCCTTCCTTGACCCTGGAAGGTGCCACTCCCACTGTCCTTTCCTAATAAAA
TGAGGAAATTGCATCGCATTGTCTGAGTAGGTGTCATTCTATTCTGGGGGGTGGGGTGGGGCAGGACAGC
AAGGGGGAGGATTGGGAAGACAATAGCAGGCTAGAGGATCGATCCCCGCCCCGGACGAACTAAACCTGAC
TACGACATCTCTGCCCCTTCTTCGCGGGGCAGTGCATGTAATCCCTTCAGTTGGTTGGTACAACTTGCCA
ACTGGGCCCTGTTCCACATGTGACACGGGGGGGGACCAAACACAAAGGGGTTCTCTGACTGTAGTTGACA
TCCTTATAAATGGATGTGCACATTTGCCAACACTGAGTGGCTTTCATCCTGGAGCAGACTTTGCAGTCTG
TGGACTGCAACACAACATTGCCTTTATGTGTAACTCTTGGCTGAAGCTCTTACACCAATGCTGGGGGACA
TGTACCTCCCAGGGGCCCAGGAAGACTACGGGAGGCTACACCAACGTCAATCAGAGGGGCCTGTGTAGCT
ACCGATAAGCGGACCCTCAAGAGGGCATTAGCAATAGTGTTTATAAGGCCCCCTTGTTAACCCTAAACGG
GTAGCATATGCTTCCCGGGTAGTAGTATATACTATCCAGACTAACCCTAATTCAATAGCATATGTTACCC
AACGGGAAGCATATGCTATCGAATTAGGGTTAGTAAAAGGGTCCTAAGGAACAGCGATATCTCCCACCCC
ATGAGCTGTCACGGTTTTATTTACATGGGGTCAGGATTCCACGAGGGTAGTGAACCATTTTAGTCACAAG
GGCAGTGGCTGAAGATCAAGGAGCGGGCAGTGAACTCTCCTGAATCTTCGCCTGCTTCTTCATTCTCCTT
CGTTTAGCTAATAGAATAACTGCTGAGTTGTGAACAGTAAGGTGTATGTGAGGTGCTCGAAAACAAGGTT
TCAGGTGACGCCCCCAGAATAAAATTTGGACGGGGGGTTCAGTGGTGGCATTGTGCTATGACACCAATAT
AACCCTCACAAACCCCTTGGGCAATAAATACTAGTGTAGGAATGAAACATTCTGAATATCTTTAACAATA
GAAATCCATGGGGTGGGGACAAGCCGTAAAGACTGGATGTCCATCTCACACGAATTTATGGCTATGGGCA
ACACATAATCCTAGTGCAATATGATACTGGGGTTATTAAGATGTGTCCCAGGCAGGGACCAAGACAGGTG
AACCATGTTGTTACACTCTATTTGTAACAAGGGGAAAGAGAGTGGACGCCGACAGCAGCGGACTCCACTG
GTTGTCTCTAACACCCCCGAAAATTAAACGGGGCTCCACGCCAATGGGGCCCATAAACAAAGACAAGTGG
CCACTCTTTTTTTTGAAATTGTGGAGTGGGGGCACGCGTCAGCCCCCACACGCCGCCCTGCGGTTTTGGA
CTGTAAAATAAGGGTGTAATAACTTGGCTGATTGTAACCCCGCTAACCACTGCGGTCAAACCACTTGCCC
ACAAAACCACTAATGGCACCCCGGGGAATACCTGCATAAGTAGGTGGGCGGGCCAAGATAGGGGCGCGAT
TGCTGCGATCTGGAGGACAAATTACACACACTTGCGCCTGAGCGCCAAGCACAGGGTTGTTGGTCCTCAT
ATTCACGAGGTCGCTGAGAGCACGGTGGGCTAATGTTGCCATGGGTAGCATATACTACCCAAATATCTGG
ATAGCATATGCTATCCTAATCTATATCTGGGTAGCATAGGCTATCCTAATCTATATCTGGGTAGTATATG
CTATCCTAATCTGTATCCGGGTAGCATATGCTATCCTAATAGAGATTAGGGTAGTATATGCTATCCTAAT
CTATATCTGGGTAGCATAGGCTATCCTAATCTATATCTGGGTAGTATATGCTATCCTAATCTGTATCCGG
GTAGCATATGCTATCCTAATAGAGATTAGGGTAGTATATGCTATCCTAATTTATATCTGGGTAGCATATA
CTACCCAAATATCTGGATAGCATATGCTATCCTAATCTATATCTGGGTAGCATATGCTATCCTAATCTAT
ATCTGGGTAGCATAGGCTATCCTAATCTATATCTGGGTAGCATATGCTATCCTAATCTATATCTGGGTAG
TATATGCTATCCTAATTTATATCTGGGTAGCATAGGCTATCCTAATCTATATCTGGGTAGCATATGCTAT
CCTAATCTATATCTGGGTAGTATATGCTATCCTAATCTGTATCCGGGTAGCATATGCTATCCTCATGCAT
ATACAGTCAGCATATGATACCCAGTAGTAGAGTGGGAGTGCTATCCTTTGCATATGCCGCCACCTCCCAA
GGGGGCGTGAATTTTCGCTGCTTGTCCTTTTCCTGCTGGTTGCTCCCATTCTTAGGTGAATTTAAGGAGG
CCAGGCTAAAGCCGTCGCATGTCTGATTGCTCACCAGGTAAATGTCGCTAATGTTTTCCAACGCGAGAAG
GTGTTGAGCGCGGAGCTGAGTGACGTGACAACATGGGTATGCCCAATTGCCCCATGTTGGGAGGACGAAA
ATGGTGACAAGACAGATGGCCAGAAATACACCAACAGCACGCATGATGTCTACTGGGGATTTATTCTTTA
GTGCGGGGGAATACACGGCTTTTAATACGATTGAGGGCGTCTCCTAACAAGTTACATCACTCCTGCCCTT
CCTCACCCTCATCTCCATCACCTCCTTCATCTCCGTCATCTCCGTCATCACCCTCCGCGGCAGCCCCTTC
CACCATAGGTGGAAACCAGGGAGGCAAATCTACTCCATCGTCAAAGCTGCACACAGTCACCCTGATATTG
CAGGTAGGAGCGGGCTTTGTCATAACAAGGTCCTTAATCGCATCCTTCAAAACCTCAGCAAATATATGAG
TTTGTAAAAAGACCATGAAATAACAGACAATGGACTCCCTTAGCGGGCCAGGTTGTGGGCCGGGTCCAGG
GGCCATTCCAAAGGGGAGACGACTCAATGGTGTAAGACGACATTGTGGAATAGCAAGGGCAGTTCCTCGC
CTTAGGTTGTAAAGGGAGGTCTTACTACCTCCATATACGAACACACCGGCGACCCAAGTTCCTTCGTCGG
TAGTCCTTTCTACGTGACTCCTAGCCAGGAGAGCTCTTAAACCTTCTGCAATGTTCTCAAATTTCGGGTT
GGAACCTCCTTGACCACGATGCTTTCCAAACCACCCTCCTTTTTTGCGCCTGCCTCCATCACCCTGACCC
CGGGGTCCAGTGCTTGGGCCTTCTCCTGGGTCATCTGCGGGGCCCTGCTCTATCGCTCCCGGGGGCACGT
CAGGCTCACCATCTGGGCCACCTTCTTGGTGGTATTCAAAATAATCGGCTTCCCCTACAGGGTGGAAAAA
TGGCCTTCTACCTGGAGGGGGCCTGCGCGGTGGAGACCCGGATGATGATGACTGACTACTGGGACTCCTG
GGCCTCTTTTCTCCACGTCCACGACCTCTCCCCCTGGCTCTTTCACGACTTCCCCCCCTGGCTCTTTCAC
GTCCTCTACCCCGGCGGCCTCCACTACCTCCTCGACCCCGGCCTCCACTACCTCCTCGACCCCGGCCTCC
ACTGCCTCCTCGACCCCGGCCTCCACCTCCTGCTCCTGCCCCTCCTGCTCCTGCCCCTCCTCCTGCTCCT
GCCCCTCCTGCCCCTCCTGCTCCTGCCCCTCCTGCCCCTCCTGCTCCTGCCCCTCCT
